Addgene plasmid #69513: EYK345
Purpose: pTET pduD21-224
Depositing lab: Danielle Tullman-Ercek. Depositing organization: University of California, Berkeley. Publication: Localization of Proteins to the 1,2-Propanediol Utilization Microcompartment by Non-native Signal Sequences Is Mediated by a Common Hydrophobic Motif. Jakobson CM, Kim EY, Slininger MF, Chien A, Tullman-Ercek D. J Biol Chem. 2015 Aug 17. pii: jbc.M115.651919. 10.1074/jbc.M115.651919 PubMed 26283792.
Backbone
  Vector backbone: pTET
Growth in bacteria
  Bacterial resistance: Kanamycin, 50 μg/mL
  Growth temperature: 37°C
  Growth strain: DH10B
  Copy number: Unknown
Gene/Insert
  Gene/Insert name: PduD from Salmonella
  Entrez Gene: pduD (a.k.a. STM2041)
Terms and licenses: Academic/Nonprofit Terms; Industry Terms: Not Available to Industry
How to cite: EYK345 was a gift from Danielle Tullman-Ercek (Addgene plasmid # 69513 ; http://n2t.net/addgene:69513 ; RRID:Addgene_69513)
