[The description below was written by a language model from this plasmid's Addgene catalogue record and pLannotate feature annotations shown in this document.]
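Description:
EYK345 is a bacterial expression plasmid built on the pTET backbone, carrying a tetracycline-inducible copy of the Salmonella pduD gene. It replicates from the low-copy pSC101 origin together with its required Rep101 (RepA) protein, although the catalogue entry itself lists copy number as unknown. Selection is by kanamycin through the neo/nptII gene, which is followed by a lambda t0 terminator. A short annotated tnpA fragment next to the resistance gene is most likely a non-functional Tn5 remnant carried along with the kanamycin cassette.

The regulatory module consists of a Tn10 TetR repressor gene transcribed divergently from the overlapping tetR/tetA promoters, with the tetA-side promoter driving the insert. TetR binds the tet operator and keeps transcription off until tetracycline or an analogue relieves repression, giving controlled expression. The pduD coding sequence is followed by the rrnB T1 and T7Te terminators.

PduD is a subunit of the PduCDE diol dehydratase complex, which converts 1,2-propanediol to propionaldehyde. The purpose line, "pduD21-224", suggests a version covering residues 21 to 224 and therefore lacking the extreme N-terminus. However, the record does not spell this out, and the annotated coding region of about 670 nt is close to what a full-length protein of that size would need, so the exact boundaries should be checked against the sequence. No tag or reporter is annotated. The associated publication concerns signal sequences that localize proteins to the 1,2-propanediol utilization microcompartment, so the plasmid was presumably used to test the contribution of the PduD N-terminal region to encapsulation.
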