Features (pLannotate 1.2.2; 10 found; start..end, strand, type, name):
      7..630     -  CDS            TetR: tetracycline repressor TetR; tetR from transposon Tn10; TetR binds to the tetracycline operator tetO to inhibit transcription. This inhibition can be relieved by adding tetracycline or doxycycline.
    649..704     +  promoter       tetR/tetA promoters: tetR; overlapping promoters for bacterial tetR and tetA
    731..1402    +  CDS            pduD: PDUD_SALTY - Experimental evidence at protein level: Swiss-Prot protein existence level 1. Part of the PduCDE complex that catalyzes the dehydration of 1,2-propanediol to propionaldehyde. Is required for S.typhimurium growth on 1,2-propanediol as the sole carbon and energy source. From Salmonella typhimurium (strain LT2 / SGSC1412 / ATCC 700720).
   1434..1505    +  terminator     rrnB T1 terminator: transcription terminator T1 from the E. coli rrnB gene
   1521..1548    +  terminator     T7Te terminator: phage T7 early transcription terminator
   2079..3029    -  CDS            Rep101: RepA protein needed for replication with the pSC101 origin; rep101
   3077..3299    -  rep_origin     pSC101 ori: low-copy replication origin that requires the Rep101 protein
   3791..3885    -  terminator     lambda t0 terminator: transcription terminator from phage lambda
   3919..4710    -  CDS            neo: KKA2_KLEPN - Also known as kan, nptII. Experimental evidence at protein level: Swiss-Prot protein existence level 1. Resistance to kanamycin, neomycin, paromomycin, ribostamycin, butirosin and gentamicin B. From Klebsiella pneumoniae.
   4742..4846    -  CDS            tnpA (fragment): TN5P_ECOLX - Also known as tnp. Experimental evidence at protein level: Swiss-Prot protein existence level 1. Mediates transposition of transposon Tn5 by a 'cut and paste' mechanism. First, the monomeric transposase binds the 19 bp inverted DNA repeats flanking the transposon. Then, dimerization of the DNA- bound transposase creates a synaptic DNA complex. After nicking of the first DNA strand, excision of the transposon proceeds through a series of intermediates. The transposase then mediates the insertion of the transposon at a new site by strand transfer. The activity of the wild- type tran
>Addgene plasmid #69513 | EYK345 | depositor full sequence | sequence record 122793 | EYK345 sequence 4846 bps
GACGTCTTAAGACCCACTTTCACATTTAAGTTGTTTTTCTAATCCGCATATGATCAATTCAAGGCCGAAT
AAGAAGGCTGGCTCTGCACCTTGGTGATCAAATAATTCGATAGCTTGTCGTAATAATGGCGGCATACTAT
CAGTAGTAGGTGTTTCCCTTTCTTCTTTAGCGACTTGATGCTCTTGATCTTCCAATACGCAACCTAAAGT
AAAATGCCCCACAGCGCTGAGTGCATATAATGCATTCTCTAGTGAAAAACCTTGTTGGCATAAAAAGGCT
AATTGATTTTCGAGAGTTTCATACTGTTTTTCTGTAGGCCGTGTACCTAAATGTACTTTTGCTCCATCGC
GATGACTTAGTAAAGCACATCTAAAACTTTTAGCGTTATTACGTAAAAAATCTTGCCAGCTTTCCCCTTC
TAAAGGGCAAAAGTGAGTATGGTGCCTATCTAACATCTCAATGGCTAAGGCGTCGAGCAAAGCCCGCTTA
TTTTTTACATGCCAATACAATGTAGGCTGCTCTACACCTAGCTTCTGGGCGAGTTTACGGGTTGTTAAAC
CTTCGATTCCGACCTCATTAAGCAGCTCTAATGCGCTGTTAATCACTTTACTTTTATCTAATCTAGACAT
CATTAATTCCTAATTTTTGTTGACACTCTATCGTTGATAGAGTTATTTTACCACTCCCTATCAGTGATAG
AGAAAAGAATTCTTAAAGAGGAGAAAGGTCATGGAAATTAATGAAAAATTGCTGCGCCAGATAATTGAAG
ACGTACTCCGCGATATGAAGGGCAGCGATAAACCCGTCTCGTTTAATGCGCCTGCGGCATCCACAGCACC
ACAGACCGCTGCGCCTGCGGGCGACGGCTTTCTGACCGAAGTGGGCGAAGCGCGCCAGGGCACTCAGCAG
GACGAAGTCATTATCGCCGTCGGCCCGGCATTTGGCCTGGCGCAAACCGTCAATATCGTCGGCTTACCGC
ATAAGAGCATTCTGCGCGAAGTCATTGCCGGTATTGAAGAAGAAGGCATCAAGGCGCGCGTGATTCGCTG
CTTTAAATCTTCCGACGTGGCGTTCGTCGCCGTTGAAGGTAACCGCCTGAGCGGATCCGGCATCTCCATC
GGCATCCAGTCGAAAGGTACTACGGTTATCCACCAGCAGGGGCTACCGCCGCTCTCCAACCTGGAGCTGT
TCCCGCAGGCACCGCTGCTGACGCTGGAAACCTACCGTCAGATTGGTAAAAACGCCGCCCGCTATGCGAA
ACGAGAATCACCGCAGCCGGTCCCTACGCTCAATGACCAGATGGCACGCCCGAAGTACCAGGCAAAGTCG
GCCATTTTGCATATTAAAGAAACCAAGTACGTCGTGACGGGCAAAAACCCGCAGGAACTGCGCGTGGCGC
TTTGAAAGCTTTCGAGTAAGGATCTCCAGGCATCAAATAAAACGAAAGGCTCAGTCGAAAGACTGGGCCT
TTCGTTTTATCTGTTGTTTGTCGGTGAACGCTCTCTACTAGAGTCACACTGGCTCACCTTCGGGTGGGCC
TTTCTGCGTTTATACCTAGGGTACGGGTTTTGCTGCCCGCAAACGGGCTGTTCTGGTGTTGCTAGTTTGT
TATCAGAATCGCAGATCCGGCTTCAGCCGGTTTGCCGGCTGAAAGCGCTATTTCTTCCAGAATTGCCATG
ATTTTTTCCCCACGGGAGGCGTCACTGGCTCCCGTGTTGTCGGCAGCTTTGATTCGATAAGCAGCATCGC
CTGTTTCAGGCTGTCTATGTGTGACTGTTGAGCTGTAACAAGTTGTCTCAGGTGTTCAATTTCATGTTCT
AGTTGCTTTGTTTTACTGGTTTCACCTGTTCTATTAGGTGTTACATGCTGTTCATCTGTTACATTGTCGA
TCTGTTCATGGTGAACAGCTTTGAATGCACCAAAAACTCGTAAAAGCTCTGATGTATCTATCTTTTTTAC
ACCGTTTTCATCTGTGCATATGGACAGTTTTCCCTTTGATATGTAACGGTGAACAGTTGTTCTACTTTTG
TTTGTTAGTCTTGATGCTTCACTGATAGATACAAGAGCCATAAGAACCTCAGATCCTTCCGTATTTAGCC
AGTATGTTCTCTAGTGTGGTTCGTTGTTTTTGCGTGAGCCATGAGAACGAACCATTGAGATCATACTTAC
TTTGCATGTCACTCAAAAATTTTGCCTCAAAACTGGTGAGCTGAATTTTTGCAGTTAAAGCATCGTGTAG
TGTTTTTCTTAGTCCGTTATGTAGGTAGGAATCTGATGTAATGGTTGTTGGTATTTTGTCACCATTCATT
TTTATCTGGTTGTTCTCAAGTTCGGTTACGAGATCCATTTGTCTATCTAGTTCAACTTGGAAAATCAACG
TATCAGTCGGGCGGCCTCGCTTATCAACCACCAATTTCATATTGCTGTAAGTGTTTAAATCTTTACTTAT
TGGTTTCAAAACCCATTGGTTAAGCCTTTTAAACTCATGGTAGTTATTTTCAAGCATTAACATGAACTTA
AATTCATCAAGGCTAATCTCTATATTTGCCTTGTGAGTTTTCTTTTGTGTTAGTTCTTTTAATAACCACT
CATAAATCCTCATAGAGTATTTGTTTTCAAAAGACTTAACATGTTCCAGATTATATTTTATGAATTTTTT
TAACTGGAAAAGATAAGGCAATATCTCTTCACTAAAAACTAATTCTAATTTTTCGCTTGAGAACTTGGCA
TAGTTTGTCCACTGGAAAATCTCAAAGCCTTTAACCAAAGGATTCCTGATTTCCACAGTTCTCGTCATCA
GCTCTCTGGTTGCTTTAGCTAATACACCATAAGCATTTTCCCTACTGATGTTCATCATCTGAGCGTATTG
GTTATAAGTGAACGATACCGTCCGTTCTTTCCTTGTAGGGTTTTCAATCGTGGGGTTGAGTAGTGCCACA
CAGCATAAAATTAGCTTGGTTTCATGCTCCGTTAAGTCATAGCGACTAATCGCTAGTTCATTTGCTTTGA
AAACAACTAATTCAGACATACATCTCAATTGGTCTAGGTGATTTTAATCACTATACCAATTGAGATGGGC
TAGTCAATGATAATTACTAGTCCTTTTCCCGGGTGATCTGGGTATCTGTAAATTCTGCTAGACCTTTGCT
GGAAAACTTGTAAATTCTGCTAGACCCTCTGTAAATTCCGCTAGACCTTTGTGTGTTTTTTTTGTTTATA
TTCAAGTGGTTATAATTTATAGAATAAAGAAAGAATAAAAAAAGATAAAAAGAATAGATCCCAGCCCTGT
GTATAACTCACTACTTTAGTCAGTTCCGCAGTATTACAAAAGGATGTCGCAAACGCTGTTTGCTCCTCTA
CAAAACAGACCTTAAAACCCTAAAGGCTTAAGTAGCACCCTCGCAAGCTCGGGCAAATCGCTGAATATTC
CTTTTGTCTCCGACCATCAGGCACCTGAGTCGCTGTCTTTTTCGTGACATTCAGTTCGCTGCGCTCACGG
CTCTGGCAGTGAATGGGGGTAAATGGCACTACAGGCGCCTTTTATGGATTCATGCAAGGAAACTACCCAT
AATACAAGAAAAGCCCGTCACGGGCTTCTCAGGGCGTTTTATGGCGGGTCTGCTATGTGGTGCTATCTGA
CTTTTTGCTGTTCAGCAGTTCCTGCCCTCTGATTTTCCAGTCTGACCACTTCGGATTATCCCGTGACAGG
TCATTCAGACTGGCTAATGCACCCAGTAAGGCAGCGGTATCATCAACAGGCTTACCCGTCTTACTGTCCC
TAGTGCTTGGATTCTCACCAATAAAAAACGCCCGGCGGCAACCGAGCGTTCTGAACAAATCCAGATGGAG
TTCTGAGGTCATTACTGGATCTATCAACAGGAGTCCAAGCGAGCTCTCGAACCCCAGAGTCCCGCTCAGA
AGAACTCGTCAAGAAGGCGATAGAAGGCGATGCGCTGCGAATCGGGAGCGGCGATACCGTAAAGCACGAG
GAAGCGGTCAGCCCATTCGCCGCCAAGCTCTTCAGCAATATCACGGGTAGCCAACGCTATGTCCTGATAG
CGGTCCGCCACACCCAGCCGGCCACAGTCGATGAATCCAGAAAAGCGGCCATTTTCCACCATGATATTCG
GCAAGCAGGCATCGCCATGGGTCACGACGAGATCCTCGCCGTCGGGCATGCGCGCCTTGAGCCTGGCGAA
CAGTTCGGCTGGCGCGAGCCCCTGATGCTCTTCGTCCAGATCATCCTGATCGACAAGACCGGCTTCCATC
CGAGTACGTGCTCGCTCGATGCGATGTTTCGCTTGGTGGTCGAATGGGCAGGTAGCCGGATCAAGCGTAT
GCAGCCGCCGCATTGCATCAGCCATGATGGATACTTTCTCGGCAGGAGCAAGGTGAGATGACAGGAGATC
CTGCCCCGGCACTTCGCCCAATAGCAGCCAGTCCCTTCCCGCTTCAGTGACAACGTCGAGCACAGCTGCG
CAAGGAACGCCCGTCGTGGCCAGCCACGATAGCCGCGCTGCCTCGTCCTGCAGTTCATTCAGGGCACCGG
ACAGGTCGGTCTTGACAAAAAGAACCGGGCGCCCCTGCGCTGACAGCCGGAACACGGCGGCATCAGAGCA
GCCGATTGTCTGTTGTGCCCAGTCATAGCCGAATAGCCTCTCCACCCAAGCGGCCGGAGAACCTGCGTGC
AATCCATCTTGTTCAATCATGCGAAACGATCCTCATCCTGTCTCTTGATCAGATCATGATCCCCTGCGCC
ATCAGATCCTTGGCGGCAAGAAAGCCATCCAGTTTACTTTGCAGGGCTTCCCAACCTTACCAGAGGGCGC
CCCAGCTGGCAATTCC
