>Addgene plasmid #69513 | EYK345 | addgene partial sequence | sequence record 127732 | pASK-IBA-F 5'-GAGTTATTTTACCACTCCCT-3'
ATTCTTAAGAGGAGAAGGTCATGGGCAGCGATAAACCCGTCTCGTTTAATGCGCCTGCGGCATCCACAGC
ACCACAGACCGCTGCGCCTGCGGGCGACGGCTTTCTGACCGAAGTGGGCGAAGCGCGCCAGGGCACTCAG
CAGGACGAAGTCATTATCGCCGTCGGCCCGGCATTTGGCCTGGCGCAAACCGTCAATATCGTCGGCTTAC
CGCATAAGAGCATTCTGCGCGAAGTCATTGCCGGTATTGAAGAAGAAGGCATCAAGGCGCGCGTGATTCG
CTGCTTTAAATCTTCCGACGTGGCGTTCGTCGCCGTTGAAGGTAACCGCCTGAGCGGATCCGGCATCTCC
ATCGGCATCCAGTCGAAAGGTACTACGGTTATCCACCAGCAGGGGCTACCGCCGCTCTCCAACCTGGAGC
TGTTCCCGCAGGCACCGCTGCTGACGCTGGAAACCTACCGTCAGATTGGTAAAAACGCCGCCCGCTATGC
GAAACGAGAATCACCGCAGCCGGTCCCTACGCTCAATGACCAGATGGCACGCCCGAAGTACCAGGCAAAG
TCGGCCATTTTGCATATTAAAGAGACCAAGTACGTCGTGACGGGCAAAAACCCGCAGGAACTGCGCGTGG
CGCTTTAATAACTCGAGTAAGGATCTCCAGG
